>Addgene plasmid #39801 | Torso EcoRI-EcoRI Y630F in pBSK | addgene partial sequence | sequence record 54471 | M13pUC-rev 5'-AGCGGATAACAATTTCACACAGG-3'
CGCCAGCTCGAAATTAACCCTCACTAAAGGGAACAAAAGCTGGAGCTCCACCGCGGTGGCGGCCGCTCTA
GAACTAGTGGATCCCCCGGGCTGCAGGAATTCATGTGCTCAGGCAATTTGTTCTGGCCTTCGATGATCAT
GGAAAGTATCTCATCCTTAAAAATCTGATGGGGACATTGCAGCACGGCGGACTAATGGGCTACCTCGGAG
GGATGTACAAGGACCTTGTTGACAAGGCGCTAGGGCAATCTGGTCCCATGCCGGAAGTTTATAGCGGAAA
GCTCTTCCGCGAGATGTTGCTGCTCTGCGTCTGTGTGCTGCCCCATGACGTGAAATCCGATCTTCTTCTG
CACTCCGATCGCCTGTGTCATGCTCTGAATATCCTACGCTACTTTGCGGCAAGAGACAAGAATGATGTGA
CTGGCTTCTGGCAGGCTCTGCCGGAAATTGAAAAGGAATTGCTGGACCCACTGGGAACAGCGCTTAACTT
TTCGATGGCCCATTACAAGGCGTACAAGGAGCGCGTCGAAAAGGGTCAGAGTGCTTCGGATGATGAACTA
ATGCAGCGCCAACTCAACATGCTCGCCGTCAACATAAGCAATAGCGGAATGGCTGGCGGCGACGCGGAGA
GCAAGCTGCCCGACATTGGACGGCAGGAGAAGCTCGATGTGCTGGCCAGTTCCATTACCAGCTTGGAAAC
GCTACAATCCTTATATCTGCGCGCCAGAGAGATCATCGAACAGTCCGCTCGCCTGCGACGGGTTGCCAAT
CCATCAGATGCTTAGCTTGTACTTTGTCCACAATGAAAGCGAAATGATAACGTAAACTGTGTGTAAACAG
AACCGAAAACGAAATCGAAACTTAAACTGATCTATGTG
