>Addgene plasmid #39801 | Torso EcoRI-EcoRI Y630F in pBSK | addgene partial sequence | sequence record 55067 | dTorso-F 5'-aagttcaggcaggagcaaaa-3'
ACCGACGGTTTAACCGACTCCCTAGAAATTCCATCCATGATCGCATAGAGGATATCAACAACTCGATGCT
GTCCACTGTGGAAGAGGAGAGTGAATCGGATCAGACACACTCAAGTCGATGTGAGACCTTCACCCTCACT
CGAATAACCAATGCAGCCGACAACAAGGGCTATGGCCTGGAGGACATTGAAAACATCGGTGGGAGTTACA
TTCCCAAAACCGCTGAAGCTCCAAAGGATCAGCCAAAACGGAAGCTGAAGCCGCAGCCCAAGAAAGACTC
GAAGCAGGATTTCAAATCGGACAACAAGAAGCGAATCTTTGAGAACAAGGAATACTTTGATTGCCTCGAC
TCATCGGATACCAAGCCCCGAATACCACTGAAATATGCAGATTTGCTAGACATCGCCCAACAGGTGGCGG
TGGGAATGGTAGCCTACATCTACTCTATCCCTAAATGTAATTAAAAAGTGTAGCATGTATCATTTGCCAT
TTTAGGAATTTCTGGCCCAAAACAAAGTAGTGCATAGGGATCTGGCTGCCCGGAATGTTCTAATCTCCGT
AGATCGCAGCATCAAGATAGCAGATTTTGGGTGGGTATCTCTGAAAGTTCAATGATTAGTTATATTGTGT
TTTTTTTTTTTTAAGGCTGAGTCGAGATGTGTATCATGAGAACGTGTACCGAAAGTCCGGAGGAAGTGGC
AAGCTGCCCATCAAGTGGCTCGCGCTGGAGTCCCTC
