[The description below was written by a language model from this plasmid's Addgene catalogue record.]
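Description:
Torso EcoRI-EcoRI Y630F in pBSK is a bacterial cloning plasmid built on the Stratagene pBlueScript backbone (about 3 kb without insert). It carries an EcoRI-to-EcoRI insert from the Drosophila melanogaster torso (tor) gene, which encodes the Torso receptor tyrosine kinase. The plasmid is maintained in E. coli under ampicillin selection; the record lists the copy number as unknown. Although it is catalogued as a bacterial expression vector, the record names no promoter driving the insert. The T7 and T3 sites that flank the pBlueScript polylinker are listed only as sequencing primer positions. The construct is therefore best read as a cloning or shuttle intermediate holding the tor sequence. The insert size, whether it spans the full coding region or only a restriction fragment, and its orientation are not stated. It is also not recorded whether the EcoRI sites survived cloning.

The defining feature is the Y630F substitution, which replaces tyrosine 630 with phenylalanine. This change preserves the aromatic side chain but removes the hydroxyl group needed for phosphorylation, so it eliminates one potential phosphotyrosine site on the receptor. The associated study examined how multiple phosphotyrosine residues act together to produce full signalling output from Torso. In that context the plasmid serves as a source of a single-site phosphorylation-deficient allele. A mutant fragment of this kind can be sequence-verified in pBlueScript and then transferred into other vectors for functional tests, though the record does not describe any specific downstream use. No feature table was supplied, so element positions cannot be described.
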