Addgene plasmid #39801: Torso EcoRI-EcoRI Y630F in pBSK
Depositing lab: Norbert Perrimon. Publication: Synergistic activities of multiple phosphotyrosine residues mediate full signaling from the Drosophila Torso receptor tyrosine kinase. Gayko U, Cleghon V, Copeland T, Morrison DK, Perrimon N. Proc Natl Acad Sci U S A. 1999 Jan 19;96(2):523-8. 10.1073/pnas.96.2.523 PubMed 9892666.
Backbone
  Vector backbone: pBlueScript
  Backbone manufacturer: Stratagene
  Backbone size w/o insert (bp): 3000
  Vector type: Bacterial Expression
Growth in bacteria
  Bacterial resistance: Ampicillin, 100 μg/mL
  Growth temperature: 37°C
  Growth strain: DH5alpha
  Copy number: Unknown
Gene/Insert
  Gene/Insert name: Torso (alt name: tor)
  Species: D. melanogaster (fly)
  Mutation: Y630F
  Entrez Gene: tor (a.k.a. Dmel_CG1389, CG1389, Dmel\CG1389, TOR, TORSO, Tor, Torso, dTor, splc)
  Cloning method: Restriction Enzyme; 5′ cloning site EcoRI (unknown if destroyed); 3′ cloning site EcoRI (unknown if destroyed)
  Sequencing primers: 5′ T7; 3′ T3
Terms and licenses: Academic/Nonprofit Terms; Industry Terms: Not Available to Industry
Depositor comments: Perrimon Lab plasmid #219
How to cite: Torso EcoRI-EcoRI Y630F in pBSK was a gift from Norbert Perrimon (Addgene plasmid # 39801)
